Addgene plasmid #88869: pcDHa_mDDX5_FL_wt
Purpose: constitutive expression of Ha-DDX5 in mammalian cells
Depositing lab: Dan Littman. Depositing organization: NYU Grossman School of Medicine. Publication: DDX5 and its associated lncRNA Rmrp modulate TH17 cell effector functions. Huang W, Thomas B, Flynn RA, Gavzy SJ, Wu L, Kim SV, Hall JA, Miraldi ER, Ng CP, Rigo F, Meadows S, Montoya NR, Herrera NG, Domingos AI, Rastinejad F, Myers RM, Fuller-Pace FV, Bonneau R, Chang HY, Acuto O, Littman DR. Nature. 2015 Dec 24;528(7583):517-22. doi: 10.1038/nature16193. Epub 2015 Dec 16. PubMed 26675721.
Backbone
  Vector backbone: pcDHa
  Backbone size w/o insert (bp): 5000
  Vector type: Mammalian Expression
  Selectable markers: Neomycin (select with G418)
Growth in bacteria
  Bacterial resistance: Ampicillin, 100 μg/mL
  Growth temperature: 37°C
  Growth strain: DH5alpha
  Copy number: High Copy
Gene/Insert
  Gene/Insert name: DDX5 (alt names: p68; DEAD (Asp-Glu-Ala-Asp) box polypeptide 5)
  Species: M. musculus (mouse)
  Insert size (bp): 1848
  GenBank ID: 13207
  Entrez Gene: Ddx5 (a.k.a. 2600009A06Rik, G17P1, HUMP68, Hlr1, p68)
  Promoter: CMV
  Tag / fusion protein: HA (N terminal on backbone)
  Cloning method: Restriction Enzyme; 5′ cloning site NotI (not destroyed); 3′ cloning site NotI (not destroyed)
  Sequencing primers: 5′ CMV-F; 3′ SP6
Terms and licenses: Academic/Nonprofit Terms; Industry Terms: Not Available to Industry
How to cite: pcDHa_mDDX5_FL_wt was a gift from Dan Littman (Addgene plasmid # 88869 ; http://n2t.net/addgene:88869 ; RRID:Addgene_88869)
