[The description below was written by a language model from this plasmid's Addgene catalogue record.]
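Description:
pcDHa_mDDX5_FL_wt is a mammalian expression plasmid built on the pcDHa backbone (about 5 kb without insert) for constitutive production of HA-tagged mouse DDX5 in mammalian cells. It is propagated in E. coli as a high-copy plasmid under ampicillin selection. It also carries a neomycin resistance marker, so transfected mammalian cells can be selected with G418, for example to derive stable lines. The record does not include a feature table, so the specific origin of replication, polyadenylation signal and other backbone elements are not documented here. The use of an SP6 primer for 3′ sequencing suggests that an SP6 promoter site lies downstream of the insert.

The payload is an 1,848 bp insert encoding mouse Ddx5 (also called p68), a DEAD-box protein family member. As the name indicates, it is the full-length, wild-type form. The coding sequence was cloned by restriction digestion into a NotI site, and NotI sites are preserved at both ends. Because the same enzyme flanks both ends, the insert can be excised with a single digest. Expression is driven by the CMV promoter, a strong constitutive promoter in most mammalian cell types. The backbone supplies an N-terminal HA epitope tag, which allows the fusion protein to be detected or immunoprecipitated with anti-HA antibodies.

The plasmid was deposited in connection with a study of how DDX5 and its associated long noncoding RNA Rmrp modulate TH17 cell effector functions. The "FL_wt" designation suggests it serves as the wild-type reference alongside truncated or mutant versions, although the record does not describe any such companion constructs.
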