>Addgene plasmid #88869 | pcDHa_mDDX5_FL_wt | depositor partial sequence | sequence record 177931 | insert
ATGTCGAGTTATTCTAGTGACCGAGACCGCGGCCGGGATCGAGGGTTTGGTGCACCTCGATTTGGAGGGA
GTAGAACAGGACCCCTCTCTGGAAAGAAGTTTGGAAATCCTGGGGAGAAACTAGTTAAAAAGAAGTGGAA
TCTTGATGAGCTGCCCAAATTTGAGAAGAATTTTTATCAAGAACACCCTGATTTGGCAAGGCGCACCGCA
CAAGAGGTAGATACATACAGAAGAAGCAAGGAAATTACAGTTAGAGGTCACAACTGTCCAAAACCTGTTC
TGAATTTTTATGAAGCAAACTTTCCTGCGAATGTCATGGATGTGATTGCAAGGCAGAACTTTACTGAACC
CACTGCTATTCAAGCTCAGGGCTGGCCAGTTGCTCTCAGTGGATTGGATATGGTTGGAGTAGCTCAGACT
GGATCTGGGAAAACATTATCTTATTTGCTGCCTGCCATTGTACACATAAACCACCAGCCATTCCTAGAGA
GAGGTGATGGGCCTATTTGCTTGGTGCTGGCACCAACTCGAGAACTGGCACAGCAGGTGCAGCAAGTGGC
TGCTGAATATTGTCGAGCTTGTCGCTTGAAGTCTACTTGCATCTATGGTGGTGCTCCCAAAGGACCACAG
ATTCGTGATTTGGAAAGAGGTGTGGAAATCTGTATTGCAACACCTGGAAGACTGATTGACTTTTTAGAGT
GTGGGAAAACCAATCTGAGAAGAACAACTTACCTTGTCCTTGATGAAGCTGATAGGATGCTTGATATGGG
ATTTGAACCCCAGATAAGGAAAATTGTGGATCAAATAAGACCTGATAGGCAAACACTAATGTGGAGTGCA
ACTTGGCCAAAAGAAGTAAGACAGCTTGCTGAAGATTTCCTGAAAGACTATATTCATATCAATATTGGTG
CACTGGAACTGAGTGCAAACCATAACATTCTTCAGATTGTGGATGTATGTCATGATGTCGAAAAGGATGA
AAAGCTTATTCGTCTGATGGAAGAAATCATGAGTGAGAAGGAGAATAAAACTATTGTTTTTGTTGAAACC
AAAAGAAGATGTGATGAACTTACCAGAAAAATGAGGAGAGATGGGTGGCCTGCCATGGGCATCCATGGTG
ACAAGAGTCAGCAGGAACGTGACTGGGTTCTAAATGAATTCAAACATGGAAAAGCTCCTATTCTGATTGC
TACCGATGTGGCCTCCAGAGGGCTAGATGTGGAAGATGTGAAATTTGTCATCAATTATGACTACCCTAAC
TCCTCAGAGGATTATATTCATCGAATTGGAAGAACTGCTCGCAGTACCAAAACAGGCACAGCATACACTT
TCTTTACACCTAATAACATAAAGCAAGTGAGCGACCTTATCTCTGTGCTTCGGGAAGCTAATCAAGCAAT
TAATCCCAAGTTGCTTCAGTTGGTCGAAGACAGAGGTTCAGGTCGTTCCAGGGGTAGAGGAGGCATGAAG
GACGATCGTCGTGACAGATACTCTGCAGGCAAAAGGGGTGGATTTAATACCTTTAGAGACAGGGAAAACT
ATGACAGAGGCTACTCTAATCTGCTTAAGAGAGATTTTGGGGCTAAAACTCAGAATGGTGTTTACAGTGC
TGCAAATTACACCAATGGGAGCTTTGGAAGTAATTTTGTATCTGCTGGCATACAGACCAGTTTTAGGACT
GGTAATCCAACAGGGACTTACCAGAACGGTTATGATAGCACTCAGCAATATGGAAGTAATGTTGCAAATA
TGCACAATGGTATGAACCAACAGGCATATGCATATCCTGCTACCGCAGCTGCTGCGCCTATGATTGGCTA
TCCCATGCCAACAGGGTATTCTCAATAA
